>Addgene plasmid #72069 | Cntn5.1-Fc-His | depositor full sequence | sequence record 137353 | Full sequence
GTCGAGGTCTCGACGGTATCGATTGACATTGATTATTGACTAGCTAGTTATTAATAGTAATCAATTACGG
GGTCATTAGTTCATAGCCCATATATGGAGTTCCGCGTTACATAACTTACGGTAAATGGCCCGCCTGGCTG
ACCGCCCAACGACCCCCGCCCATTGACGTCAATAATGACGTATGTTCCCATAGTAACGCCAATAGGGACT
TTCCATTGACGTCAATGGGTGGAGTATTTACGGTAAACTGCCCACTTGGCAGTACATCAAGTGTATCATA
TGCCAAGTCCGCCCCCTATTGACGTCAATGACGGTAAATGGCCCGCCTGGCATTATGCCCAGTACATGAC
CTTACGGGACTTTCCTACTTGGCAGTACATCTACGTATTAGTCATCGCTATTACCATGGTGATGCGGTTT
TGGCAGTACACCAATGGGCGTGGATAGCGGTTTGACTCACGGGGATTTCCAAGTCTCCACCCCATTGACG
TCAATGGGAGTTTGTTTTGGCACCAAAATCAACGGGACTTTCCAAAATGTCGTAATAACCCCGCCCCGTT
GACGCAAATGGGCGGTAGGCGTGTACGGTGGGAGGTCTATATAAGCAGAGCTCGTTTAGTGAACCGTCAG
ATCGCCTGGAGACGCCATCCACGCTGTTTTGACCTCCATAGAAGACACCGGGACCGATCCAGCCTCCGCG
GCCGGGAACGGTGCATTGGAACGCGGATTCCCCGTGCCAAGAGTGACGTAAGTACCGCCTATAGACTCTA
TAGGCACACCCCTTTGGCTCTTATGCATGCTATACTGTTTTTGGCTTGGGGCCTATACACCCCCGCTTCC
ATATGCTATAGGTGATGGTATAGCTTAGCCTATAGGTGTGGGTTATTGACCATTATTGACCACTCCCCTA
TTGGTGACGATACTTTCCATTACTAATCCATAACATGGCTCTTTGCCACAACTATCTCTATTGGCTATAT
GCCAATACTCTGTCCTTCAGAGACTGACACGGACTCTGTATTTTTACAGGATGGGGTCCCATTTATTATT
TACAAATTCACATATACAACAACGCCGTCCCCCGTGCCCGCAGTTTTTATTAAACATAGCGTGGGATCTC
CACGCGAATCTCGGGTACGTGTTCCGGACATGGGCTCTTCTCCGGTAGCGGCGGAGCTTCCACATCCGAG
CCCTGGTCCCATGCCTCCAGCGGCTCATGGTCGCTCGGCAGCTCCTTGCTCCTAACAGTGGAGGCCAGAC
TTAGGCACAGCACAATGCCCACCACCACCAGTGTGCCGCACAAGGCCGTGGCGGTAGGGTATGTGTCTGA
AAATGAGCTCGGAGATTGGGCTCGCACCGCTGACGCAGATGGAAGACTTAAGGCAGCGGCAGAAGAAGAT
GCAGGCAGCTGAGTTGTTGTATTCTGATAAGAGTCAGAGGTAACTCCCGTTGCGGTGCTGTTAACGGTGG
AGGGCAGTGTAGTCTGAGCAGTACTCGTTGCTGCCGCGCGCGCCACCAGACATAATAGCTGACAGACTAA
CAGACTGTTCCTTTCCATGGGTCTTTTCTGCAGAAGCTTGAATTCTCGAGGATCCGCGGCCGCGCCACCA
TGGCTTCCTGTTGGAGACTCATTCTGTTCCTGTCTGTCACCAGGTGGCTTTCAGATTACTCTGAAGCTCT
CTCTGGCCTTTCTACTTCATATGCTGCTTTGCTCAGAATTAAGAAGAGTTCAACCTCACCCTTTGGTTCC
AAGTCCAGACCACGGTTCAGCAGTCCTTCATTAGGTACCATCAGTGTTTCTCCACCAAGCTGGCGAGGGG
CAGCTCAGCAGTACCACTCCCCAGGCAACCTTTATCACTCCTCAGATGCCTTCAGACAAGATGAAAGTGT
GGATTATGGGCCAGTATTTGTGCAAGAACCTGATGATGTCATTTTTCCAACTGATTCTGATGAAAAGAAG
GTAGCTCTAAATTGTGAAGTTCGTGGCAACCCATCTCCTAGTTACAGATGGCTTCGGAATGGAACTGAAA
TAGCTCTGGAGAGTGACTATCGCTACAGTCTGATAGACGGCACCTTCATCATCAGCAATCCAAGTGAACT
CAGGGATTCTGGCCTGTACCAGTGCTTAGCCACCAACTCTTTTGGAAGTATTCTTAGTCGAGAAGCCACT
CTTCAGTTTGCCTATCTGGGAAATTTTAGTGGCCGGACAAGAAGTGCAGTCTCAGTGCGGGAAGGCCAGG
GGGTTGTTCTGATGTGCTCTCCACCACCACATTCTCCAGAGATCATCTATAGCTGGGTCTTCAATGAGTT
CCCTTCCTTTGTGGCAGAGGACAGCCGGCGGTTCATATCCCAAGAGACAGGCAACCTTTATATTTCTAAA
GTGCAAACATCCGATGTTGGCAGCTACATTTGTCTGGTGAAAAATGCTGTGACAAATGCTCGCGTGCTCA
GTCCTCCAACCCCACTCACGCTGCGAAATGATGGTGTGATGGGAGAATATGAGCCAAAAATTGAGGTCCA
TTTTCCTTTCACTGTCACAGCTGCTAAGGGAACAACTGTGAAGATGGAATGCTTTGCACTTGGCAACCCG
GTTCCAACAATTACTTGGATGAAGGTTAACGGTTACATTCCTAGTAAGTCCAGACTGCGGAAATCCCAGG
CAGTGCTGGAGATTCCAAACCTGCAGCTGGATGATGCCGGAATATACGAATGCACAGCTGAAAACTCCCG
TGGAAAAAACTCCTTTCGTGGACAGCTACAAATATTCACATACCCACACTGGGTACAGAAACTGAATGAT
ACCCAGCTGGACAGTGGGAGTCCTCTGCAGTGGGAATGCAAGGCTACTGGAAAGCCCAGACCCACATACC
GCTGGCTGAAGAATGGAGCACCCCTCTTGCCGCAGAGCAGAGTGGACACAGTGAATGGAATATTGGCGAT
CCAGAGTGTGAATCAATCAGATGCTGGGATGTATCAGTGTTTGGCTGAGAATAAATATGGAGCTATTTAT
GCGAGTGCTGAGCTGAAGATTCTAGCTTCGCCGCCCTCCTTCGAACTGAATCAAGTGAAGAAATCCATAA
TTGTTACCAAAGACCGGGGAGTGCTCATAGAGTGCGAACCCCAGGGATCTCCAAAGCCAGCCATCTCCTG
GAGGAAGGGAGACAAGGCAGTGAGGGCGAATAAAAGAATAGCTATTCTTCCAGACGGAAGCCTGAGGATC
CTAAACGCTTCTAAAGCAGATGAGGGGAAGTACATTTGCCAAGGGGTGAACATCTTCGGTTCTGCAGAGA
TTATAGCTTCCCTGTCTGTCAAAGAACCCACAAGGATAGAGCTTACTCCTAAAAGAACAGAGTTAACTGT
TGGAGAGAGCATTGTCCTCAACTGTAAAGCTATCCACGACGCCAGTTTGGACGTCACTTTCTACTGGACA
TTAAAAGGACAACCTATTGATTTTGAGAAAGAAGGCGGACATTTTGAAAACATCAGGGCTCAAGCATCCT
CTGCAGATTTAATGATCAGGAACATCCTTCTGATGCATGCTGGGAGATATGGCTGCAGGGTACAGACCAC
AGCAGACAGTGTGTCAGATGAGGCAGAACTTCTTGTTAGGGGTCCCCCAGGGCCACCTGGAGTGGTCATA
GTAGAGGAGATTACAGAAAGCACAGCCACTCTCTCATGGAGTCCAGCAACTGACAACCATAGCCCCATCT
CTTCTTACAACCTTCAGGCTCGCAGCCCCTTCTCCCTGGGCTGGCAAACAGTGAAGACAGTCCCAGAAGT
CATCACAGGAGACATGGAGTCAGCAATGGCTGTGGACCTAAACCCCTGGGTAGAATATGAATTCCGAGTG
GTGGCCACCAATCCAATTGGGACAGGAGATCCAAGCATTCCATCTCGAATGATCCGCACAAATGAGGCAG
TTCCAAAGACGGCACCCAGCAACGTGAGTGGAAGAAGTGGAAGAAGGCATGAGTTGGTCATTGCCTGGGA
GCCAGTATCAGAAGAGTTTCAGAATGGGGAAGGCTTCGGCTACATAGTGGCATTCAGACCTAATGGAACA
CGTGGCTGGAAGGAGAAAATGGTTACGTCTTCGGAGGCGTCCAAGTTCATTTACCGAGATGAAAGTGTCC
CTCCTCTCACACCCTTTGAGGTCAAAGTTGGTGTTTATAATAATAAAGGTGATGGGCCTTTCAGCCAGAT
CGTAGTCATCTGTTCAGCTGAGGGAGAACCCACTGCTGCTCCCACTGACGTCACAGCAACCAGTGTGTCA
GTGTCAGAGATTTTTGTTGTATGGAAACATGTTAAGGAGAGTCTTGGAAGACCACAGGGGTTTGAGATTA
GTTACTGGAAAGATACCGAGCCAGAAGACTCCGTAGAAACAGTCCGAACCAGAGGGAATGAGTCATTCGT
CATGTTGACGGGATTGGAAGGCAACACACTCTATCACCTCACAGTCAGGGCTTACAATGGAGCCGGCTAT
GGGCCACCCAGCAGGGAAGCAAGCACCACCACAAAGAGGCACCCCCCTAGGGAGCCACCTGGCAACCTCC
GGTGGGAGCAGCAGGGCTCCCAAGTTTCCCTAGGCTGGGAGCCAGTCAGACCCCTAGCCAATGAGTCTGA
AGTCATGGGTTACAAGGTTTTTTATAGGCAAGAGGGTCACAGCGAAGGTCAAGTTATTGAGACACAGAAA
CCTCAAGCTGTAGTGCCTCTACCTGAGGCTGGAGTCTACATTATTGAAGTTCGAGCGTACAGTGAGGGAG
GAGATGGAACAGCTAGCTCCCAAATCAGGGTTCCTTCATATACTAGTGACAAAACTCACACATGCCCACC
GTGCCCAGCACCTGAACTCCTGGGGGGACCGTCAGTCTTCCTCTTCCCCCCAAAACCCAAGGACACCCTC
ATGATCTCCCGGACCCCTGAGGTCACATGCGTGGTGGTGGACGTGAGCCACGAAGACCCTGAGGTCAAGT
TCAACTGGTACGTGGACGGCGTGGAGGTGCATAATGCCAAGACAAAGCCGCGGGAGGAGCAGTACAACAG
CACGTACCGTGTGGTCAGCGTCCTCACCGTCCTGCACCAGGACTGGCTGAATGGCAAGGAGTACAAGTGC
AAGGTCTCCAACAAAGCCCTCCCAGCCCCCATCGAGAAAACCATCTCCAAAGCCAAAGGGCAGCCCCGAG
AACCACAGGTGTATACCCTGCCCCCATCCCGGGATGAGCTGACCAAGAACCAGGTCAGCCTGACCTGCCT
GGTCAAAGGCTTCTATCCCAGCGACATCGCCGTGGAGTGGGAGAGCAATGGGCAGCCGGAGAACAACTAC
AAGACCACGCCTCCCGTGCTGGACTCCGACGGCTCCTTCTTCCTCTACAGCAAGCTCACCGTGGACAAGA
GCAGGTGGCAGCAGGGGAACGTCTTCTCATGCTCCGTGATGCATGAGGCTCTGCACAACCACTACACGCA
GAAGAGCCTCTCCCTGTCTCCGGGTAAAGGCGGCCATCATCACCATCACCATTAATCTAGAGATCTTATT
AAAGCAGAACTTGTTTATTGCAGCTTATAATGGTTACAAATAAAGCAATAGCATCACAAATTTCACAAAT
AAAGCATTTTTTTCACTGCATTCTAGTTGTGGTTTGTCCAAACTCATCAATGTATCTTATCATGTCTGGT
CGACTCTAGCTAGACTCTTCCGCTTCCTCGCTCACTGACTCGCTGCGCTCGGTCGTTCGGCTGCGGCGAG
CGGTATCAGCTCACTCAAAGGCGGTAATACGGTTATCCACAGAATCAGGGGATAACGCAGGAAAGAACAT
GTGAGCAAAAGGCCAGCAAAAGGCCAGGAACCGTAAAAAGGCCGCGTTGCTGGCGTTTTTCCATAGGCTC
CGCCCCCCTGACGAGCATCACAAAAATCGACGCTCAAGTCAGAGGTGGCGAAACCCGACAGGACTATAAA
GATACCAGGCGTTTCCCCCTGGAAGCTCCCTCGTGCGCTCTCCTGTTCCGACCCTGCCGCTTACCGGATA
CCTGTCCGCCTTTCTCCCTTCGGGAAGCGTGGCGCTTTCTCATAGCTCACGCTGTAGGTATCTCAGTTCG
GTGTAGGTCGTTCGCTCCAAGCTGGGCTGTGTGCACGAACCCCCCGTTCAGCCCGACCGCTGCGCCTTAT
CCGGTAACTATCGTCTTGAGTCCAACCCGGTAAGACACGACTTATCGCCACTGGCAGCAGCCACTGGTAA
CAGGATTAGCAGAGCGAGGTATGTAGGCGGTGCTACAGAGTTCTTGAAGTGGTGGCCTAACTACGGCTAC
ACTAGAAGAACAGTATTTGGTATCTGCGCTCTGCTGAAGCCAGTTACCTTCGGAAAAAGAGTTGGTAGCT
CTTGATCCGGCAAACAAACCACCGCTGGTAGCGGTGGTTTTTTTGTTTGCAAGCAGCAGATTACGCGCAG
AAAAAAAGGATCTCAAGAAGATCCTTTGATCTTTTCTACGGGGTCTGACGCTCAGTGGAACGAAAACTCA
CGTTAAGGGATTTTGGTCATGAGATTATCAAAAAGGATCTTCACCTAGATCCTTTTAAATTAAAAATGAA
GTTTTAAATCAATCTAAAGTATATATGAGTAAACTTGGTCTGACAGTTACCAATGCTTAATCAGTGAGGC
ACCTATCTCAGCGATCTGTCTATTTCGTTCATCCATAGTTGCCTGACTCCCCGTCGTGTAGATAACTACG
ATACGGGAGGGCTTACCATCTGGCCCCAGTGCTGCAATGATACCGCGAGACCCACGCTCACCGGCTCCAG
ATTTATCAGCAATAAACCAGCCAGCCGGAAGGGCCGAGCGCAGAAGTGGTCCTGCAACTTTATCCGCCTC
CATCCAGTCTATTAATTGTTGCCGGGAAGCTAGAGTAAGTAGTTCGCCAGTTAATAGTTTGCGCAACGTT
GTTGCCATTGCTACAGGCATCGTGGTGTCACGCTCGTCGTTTGGTATGGCTTCATTCAGCTCCGGTTCCC
AACGATCAAGGCGAGTTACATGATCCCCCATGTTGTGCAAAAAAGCGGTTAGCTCCTTCGGTCCTCCGAT
CGTTGTCAGAAGTAAGTTGGCCGCAGTGTTATCACTCATGGTTATGGCAGCACTGCATAATTCTCTTACT
GTCATGCCATCCGTAAGATGCTTTTCTGTGACTGGTGAGTACTCAACCAAGTCATTCTGAGAATAGTGTA
TGCGGCGACCGAGTTGCTCTTGCCCGGCGTCAATACGGGATAATACCGCGCCACATAGCAGAACTTTAAA
AGTGCTCATCATTGGAAAACGTTCTTCGGGGCGAAAACTCTCAAGGATCTTACCGCTGTTGAGATCCAGT
TCGATGTAACCCACTCGTGCACCCAACTGATCTTCAGCATCTTTTACTTTCACCAGCGTTTCTGGGTGAG
CAAAAACAGGAAGGCAAAATGCCGCAAAAAAGGGAATAAGGGCGACACGGAAATGTTGAATACTCATACT
CTTCCTTTTTCAATATTATTGAAGCATTTATCAGGGTTATTGTCTCATGAGCGGATACATATTTGAATGT
ATTTAGAAAAATAAACAAATAGGGGTTCCGCGCACATTTCCCCGAAAAGTGCCACCTGACGTCTAAGAAA
CCATTATTATCATGACATTAACCTATAAAAATAGGCGTATCACGAGGCCCTTTCGTCTCGCGCGTTTCGG
TGATGACGGTGAAAACCTCTGACACATGCAGCTCCCGGAGGAATGTGTGTCAGTTAGGGTGTGGAAAGTC
CCCAGGCTCCCCAGGCAGGCAGAAGTATGCAAAGCATGCATCTCAATTAGTCAGCAACCAGGTGTGGAAA
GTCCCCAGGCTCCCCAGCAGGCAGAAGTATGCAAAGCATGCATCTCAATTAGTCAGCAACCATAGTCCCG
CCCCTAACTCCGCCCATCCCGCCCCTAACTCCGCCCAGTTCCGCCCATTCTCCGCCCCATGGCTGACTAA
TTTTTTTTATTTATGCAGAGGCCGAGGCCGCCTCTGCCTCTGAGCTATTCCAGAAGTAGTGAGGAGGCTT
TTTTGGAGGCCTAGGCTTTTGCAAAAAGCTCCCGGGAGCTTGTATATCCATTTTCGTCCCGGAGACGGTC
ACAGCTTGTCTGTAAGCGGATGCCGGGAGCAGACAAGCCCGTCAGGGCGCGTCAGCGGGTGTTGGCGGGT
GTCGGGGCTGGCTTAACTATGCGGCATCAGAGCAGATTGTACTGAGAGTGCACCATATGCGGTGTGAAAT
ACCGCACAGATGCGTAAGGAGAAAATACCGCATCAGGAAATTGTAAGCGTTAATATTTTGTTAAAATTCG
CGTTAAATTTTTGTTAAATCAGCTCATTTTTTAACCAATAGGCCGAAATCGGCAAAATCCCTTATAAATC
AAAAGAATAGACCGAGATAGGGT
[37 nt withheld, positions 8424-8460]
AAAGAACGTGGACTCCAACGTCAAAGG
[49 nt withheld, positions 8488-8536]
T
[91 nt withheld, positions 8538-8628]
G
[124 nt withheld, positions 8630-8753]
CCATTCGCCATTCAGGCTGCGCAACTGTTGGGAAGGGCGATCGGTGCGGGCCTCTTCGCTATTACGCCAG
CTGGCGAAAGGGGGATGTGCTGCAAGGCGATTAAGTTGGGTAACGCCAGGGTTTTCCCAGTCACGACGTT
GTAAAACGACGGCCAGTGAATT
Features (pLannotate 1.2.2; 14 found; start..end, strand, type, name):
     25..408     +  enhancer       CMV enhancer: human cytomegalovirus immediate early enhancer
    410..609     +  promoter       CMV promoter: human cytomegalovirus (CMV) immediate early promoter
    748..1573    +  intron         CMV intron A: human cytomegalovirus intron A (Chapman et al., 1991)
   1610..4813    +  CDS            Cntn5: CNTN5_MOUSE - Experimental evidence at protein level: Swiss-Prot protein existence level 1. Contactins mediate cell surface interactions during nervous system development. Has some neurite outgrowth-promoting activity in the cerebral cortical neurons but not in hippocampal neurons (By similarity). Involved in neuronal activity in the auditory system. From Mus musculus (Mouse).
   4808..5488    +  CDS            IGHG1 (fragment): IGHG1_HUMAN - Experimental evidence at protein level: Swiss-Prot protein existence level 1. Constant region of immunoglobulin heavy chains. Immunoglobulins, also known as antibodies, are membrane-bound or secreted glycoproteins produced by B lymphocytes. In the recognition phase of humoral immunity, the membrane-bound immunoglobulins serve as receptors which, upon binding of a specific antigen, trigger the clonal expansion and differentiation of B lymphocytes into immunoglobulins- secreting plasma cells. Secreted immunoglobulins mediate the effector phase of humoral immunity, which results in
   5538..5659    +  polyA_signal   SV40 poly(A) signal: SV40 polyadenylation signal
   5868..6456    -  rep_origin     ori: high-copy-number ColE1/pMB1/pBR322/pUC origin of replication
   6627..7487    -  CDS            AmpR: β-lactamase; bla; confers resistance to ampicillin, carbenicillin, and related antibiotics
   7488..7592    -  promoter       AmpR promoter: bla
   7687..7722    +  CDS            rop (fragment): Rop protein, which maintains plasmids at low copy number; rop
   7745..8075    +  promoter       SV40 promoter: SV40 enhancer and early promoter
   8198..8297    +  misc_feature   bom (fragment): basis of mobility region from pBR322
   8325..8753    -  rep_origin     f1 ori (sequence partly withheld): f1 bacteriophage origin of replication; arrow indicates direction of (+) strand synthesis
   8757..8914    -  CDS            lacZα (fragment): LacZα fragment of β-galactosidase; lacZ fragment
