[The description below was written by a language model from this plasmid's Addgene catalogue record and pLannotate feature annotations shown in this document.]
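Description:
Cntn5.1-Fc-His is a mammalian expression plasmid built on the pCMVi-SV40ori backbone for producing a soluble, secreted form of mouse Contactin 5 (isoform 1, also known as NB-2). The insert encodes the extracellular region of the protein, truncated just upstream of the propeptide cleavage and GPI-attachment site so that the product is no longer membrane-anchored. It was cloned between NotI and SpeI sites, both retained, placing it in frame with a backbone-encoded C-terminal fusion of the human IgG1 Fc region followed by a 6X histidine tag. The annotated feature table shows the Cntn5 coding sequence running directly into the IGHG1 fragment; the His tag is not separately annotated but is stated in the catalogue entry.

Transcription is driven by the human cytomegalovirus immediate early enhancer and promoter, followed by CMV intron A, a common arrangement for boosting expression in mammalian cells, and is terminated by an SV40 polyadenylation signal. The backbone also carries an SV40 enhancer/early promoter region, which overlaps the SV40 origin implied by the backbone name and would allow episomal amplification in cells expressing large T antigen. In bacteria the plasmid replicates from a high-copy ColE1/pUC-type origin and is selected with ampicillin through the β-lactamase gene. An f1 origin and small remnants of rop, bom and lacZα are also present as backbone leftovers.

The Fc portion dimerises the ectodomain and, together with the His tag, permits capture, detection or purification. The associated publication describes an extracellular biochemical screen for recognition-protein interactions in the retina, consistent with use of this construct as a binding reagent.
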