Addgene plasmid #72069: Cntn5.1-Fc-His
Purpose: Expresses the extracellular region of the Contactin 5, isoform 1 protein (truncated immediately upstream of propeptide cleavage and GPI-attachement site), C-terminally fused to the Fc region of human IgG1 + 6X histidine tag.
Depositing lab: Woj Wojtowicz. Depositing organization: University of California, Berkeley. Publication: An extracellular biochemical screen reveals that FLRTs and Unc5s mediate neuronal subtype recognition in the retina. Visser JJ, Cheng Y, Perry SC, Chastain AB, Parsa B, Masri SS, Ray TA, Kay JN, Wojtowicz WM. Elife. 2015 Dec 3;4. pii: e08149. doi: 10.7554/eLife.08149. PubMed 26633812.
Backbone
  Vector backbone: pCMVi-SV40ori
  Vector type: Mammalian Expression
Growth in bacteria
  Bacterial resistance: Ampicillin, 100 μg/mL
  Growth temperature: 37°C
  Growth strain: DH5alpha
  Copy number: High Copy
Gene/Insert
  Gene/Insert name: Cntn5.1 (alt names: Contactin 5, isoform 1; NB-2; Gm507; NCBI gene ID 244682; Reference sequence NM_001170787.1)
  Species: M. musculus (mouse)
  Insert size (bp): 3192
  Entrez Gene: Cntn5 (a.k.a. 6720426O10Rik, A830025P08Rik, Gm507, NB-2)
  Promoter: CMV
  Tag / fusion protein: Fc-His (C terminal on backbone)
  Cloning method: Restriction Enzyme; 5′ cloning site NotI (not destroyed); 3′ cloning site SpeI (not destroyed)
  Sequencing primers: 5′ GTCAGAGGTAACTCCCGTTGC; 3′ ATCATGAGGGTGTCCTTG
Terms and licenses: Academic/Nonprofit Terms; Industry Terms: Not Available to Industry
How to cite: Cntn5.1-Fc-His was a gift from Woj Wojtowicz (Addgene plasmid # 72069 ; http://n2t.net/addgene:72069 ; RRID:Addgene_72069)
