>Addgene plasmid #72069 | Cntn5.1-Fc-His | addgene partial sequence | sequence record 137350 | pMRB101-F 5'-aagatgcaggcagctgagtt-3'
ACGGTGGAGGGCAGTGTAGTCTGAGCAGTACTCGTTGCTGCCGCGCGCGCCACCAGACATAATAGCTGAC
AGACTAACAGACTGTTCCTTTCCATGGGTCTTTTCTGCAGAAGCTTGAATTCTCGAGGATCCGCGGCCGC
GCCACCATGGCTTCCTGTTGGAGACTCATTCTGTTCCTGTCTGTCACCAGGTGGCTTTCAGATTACTCTG
AAGCTCTCTCTGGCCTTTCTACTTCATATGCTGCTTTGCTCAGAATTAAGAAGAGTTCAACCTCACCCTT
TGGTTCCAAGTCCAGACCACGGTTCAGCAGTCCTTCATTAGGTACCATCAGTGTTTCTCCACCAAGCTGG
CGAGGGGCAGCTCAGCAGTACCACTCCCCAGGCAACCTTTATCACTCCTCAGATGCCTTCAGACAAGATG
AAAGTGTGGATTATGGGCCAGTATTTGTGCAAGAACCTGATGATGTCATTTTTCCAACTGATTCTGATGA
AAAGAAGGTAGCTCTAAATTGTGAAGTTCGTGGCAACCCATCTCCTAGTTACAGATGGCTTCGGAATGGA
ACTGAAATAGCTCTGGAGAGTGACTATCGCTACAGTCTGATAGACGGCACCTTCATCATCAGCAATCCAA
GTGAACTCAGGGATTCTGGCCTGTACCAGTGCTTAGCCACCAACTCTTTTGGAAGTATTCTTAGTCGAGA
AGCCACTCTTCAGTTTGCCTATCTGGGAAATTTTAGTGGCCGGACAAGAAGTGCAGTCTCAGTGCGGGAA
GGCCAGGGGGTTGTTCTGATGTGCTCTCCACCACCACATTCTCCAGAGATCATCTATAGCTGG
