>Addgene plasmid #72069 | Cntn5.1-Fc-His | addgene partial sequence | sequence record 137352 | SV40pA-R 5'-GAAATTTGTGATGCTATTGC-3'
ATAAGATCTCTAGATTAATGGTGATGGTGATGATGGCCGCCTTTACCCGGAGACAGGGAGAGGCTCTTCT
GCGTGTAGTGGTTGTGCAGAGCCTCATGCATCACGGAGCATGAGAAGACGTTCCCCTGCTGCCACCTGCT
CTTGTCCACGGTGAGCTTGCTGTAGAGGAAGAAGGAGCCGTCGGAGTCCAGCACGGGAGGCGTGGTCTTG
TAGTTGTTCTCCGGCTGCCCATTGCTCTCCCACTCCACGGCGATGTCGCTGGGATAGAAGCCTTTGACCA
GGCAGGTCAGGCTGACCTGGTTCTTGGTCAGCTCATCCCGGGATGGGGGCAGGGTATACACCTGTGGTTC
TCGGGGCTGCCCTTTGGCTTTGGAGATGGTTTTCTCGATGGGGGCTGGGAGGGCTTTGTTGGAGACCTTG
CACTTGTACTCCTTGCCATTCAGCCAGTCCTGGTGCAGGACGGTGAGGACGCTGACCACACGGTACGTGC
TGTTGTACTGCTCCTCCCGCGGCTTTGTCTTGGCATTATGCACCTCCACGCCGTCCACGTACCAGTTGAA
CTTGACCTCAGGGTCTTCGTGGCTCACGTCCACCACCACGCATGTGACCTCAGGGGTCCGGGAGATCATG
AGGGTGTCCTTGGGTTTTGGGGGGAAGAGGAAGACTGACGGTCCCCCCAGGAGTTCAGGTGCTGGGCACG
GTGGGCATGTGTGAGTTTTGTCACTAGTATATGAAGGAACCCTGATTTGGGAGCTAGCTGTTCCATCTCC
TCCCTCACTGTACGCTCGAACTTCAATAATGTAGACTCCAGCCTCAGGTAGAGGCACTACAGCTTGAGGT
T
